Addgene plasmid #223534: pCHMP4B-NS3-Blue
Purpose: Mammalian expression of CHMP4B fused to the hepatitis C virus protease NS3 through a short linker containing the NS3 cleavage site, along with a blue fluorescent protein.
Depositing lab: Winfried Weissenhorn. Depositing organization: Institut de Biologie Structurale. Publication: An Inducible ESCRT-III Inhibition Tool to Control HIV-1 Budding. Wang H, Gallet B, Moriscot C, Pezet M, Chatellard C, Kleman JP, Gottlinger H, Weissenhorn W, Boscheron C. Viruses. 2023 Nov 22;15(12):2289. doi: 10.3390/v15122289. PubMed 38140530.
Backbone
  Vector backbone: pCDNA 3.1
  Backbone size w/o insert (bp): 5428
  Total vector size (bp): 7547
  Vector type: Mammalian Expression
  Selectable markers: Neomycin (select with G418)
Growth in bacteria
  Bacterial resistance: Ampicillin, 100 μg/mL
  Growth temperature: 37°C
  Growth strain: DH5alpha
  Copy number: High Copy
Gene/Insert
  Gene/Insert name: CHMP4B
  Species: H. sapiens (human)
  Insert size (bp): 2151
  Entrez Gene: CHMP4B (a.k.a. C20orf178, CHMP4A, CTPP3, CTRCT31, SNF7, SNF7-2, Shax1, VPS32B, Vps32-2, dJ553F4.4)
  Promoter: CMV
  Tag / fusion protein: NS3 Hepatitis C protease (C terminal on insert); mTurquoise (C terminal on insert)
  Cloning method: Other
  Sequencing primers: 5′ pCDNA3_for, CMVfor, pEGFPN1for; 3′ pCDNA3_rev, pCR3.1-BGHrev
Resource information
  A portion of this plasmid was derived from a plasmid made by: ThermoFisher Gen'art
Terms and licenses: Academic/Nonprofit Terms; Industry Terms: Not Available to Industry
How to cite: pCHMP4B-NS3-Blue was a gift from Winfried Weissenhorn (Addgene plasmid # 223534 ; http://n2t.net/addgene:223534 ; RRID:Addgene_223534)
