[The description below was written by a language model from this plasmid's Addgene catalogue record and pLannotate feature annotations shown in this document.]
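Description:
pCHMP4B-NS3-Blue is a mammalian expression plasmid built on a pcDNA3.1 backbone. It is propagated in E. coli through a high-copy ColE1/pUC-type origin with ampicillin selection (AmpR under its own bla promoter), and it also carries an f1 origin. For selection in mammalian cells, an SV40 enhancer/early promoter drives the neomycin phosphotransferase gene, terminated by an SV40 poly(A) signal, which confers G418 resistance. The catalogue lists a total size of 7,547 bp, while the sequenced record annotated here is slightly longer at 7,615 nt.

The payload is a single CMV enhancer/promoter-driven open reading frame ending at the bovine growth hormone poly(A) signal, with a T7 promoter sitting upstream of the coding region. It encodes human CHMP4B, an ESCRT-III subunit involved in membrane fission events, including budding of HIV-1 and other enveloped viruses. CHMP4B is followed at its C terminus by a segment of the hepatitis C virus genotype 1a polyprotein, which the catalogue identifies as the NS3 protease, and then by the cyan-blue fluorescent protein mTurquoise2. According to the record, CHMP4B and NS3 are joined by a short linker containing an NS3 cleavage site, an arrangement that would let the active protease cut itself away from CHMP4B. The linker itself is not annotated in the feature table. A residual multiple cloning site lies between the NS3 and mTurquoise2 segments.

The associated publication describes an inducible ESCRT-III inhibition tool for controlling HIV-1 budding, which is the context in which this fusion was made. The fluorescent tag allows expressing cells to be identified. The record does not detail how induction is achieved.
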