Features (pLannotate 1.2.2; 23 found; start..end, strand, type, name):
     28..80      -  misc_feature   bom (fragment): basis of mobility region from pBR322
    235..614     +  enhancer       CMV enhancer: human cytomegalovirus immediate early enhancer
    615..818     +  promoter       CMV promoter: human cytomegalovirus (CMV) immediate early promoter
    814..847     +  LTR            5' LTR (truncated) (fragment): truncated 5' long terminal repeat (LTR) from HIV-1
    863..881     +  promoter       T7 promoter: promoter for bacteriophage T7 RNA polymerase
    917..1588    +  CDS            CHMP4B: CHM4B_HUMAN - Also known as C20orf178, SHAX1. Experimental evidence at protein level: Swiss-Prot protein existence level 1. (Microbial infection) The ESCRT machinery also functions in topologically equivalent membrane fission events, such as the budding of enveloped viruses (HIV-1 and other lentiviruses). Via its interaction with PDCD6IP involved in HIV-1 p6- and p9-dependent virus release. From Homo sapiens (Human).
   1778..2311    +  CDS            POLG_HCV1 (fragment): Experimental evidence at protein level: Swiss-Prot protein existence level 1. [RNA-directed RNA polymerase]: RNA-dependent RNA polymerase that performs primer-template recognition and RNA synthesis during viral replication. From Hepatitis C virus genotype 1a (isolate 1) (HCV).
   2365..2430    +  misc_feature   MCS: multiple cloning site
   2444..3163    +  CDS            mTurquoise2: enhanced monomeric variant of CFP (Goedhart et al., 2012) mammalian codon-optimized
   3212..3436    +  polyA_signal   bGH poly(A) signal: bovine growth hormone polyadenylation signal
   3440..3461    +  promoter       SV40 promoter (fragment): SV40 enhancer and early promoter
   3482..3910    +  rep_origin     f1 ori (sequence partly withheld): f1 bacteriophage origin of replication; arrow indicates direction of (+) strand synthesis
   3924..4253    +  promoter       SV40 promoter: SV40 enhancer and early promoter
   4320..5111    +  CDS            neo: KKA2_KLEPN - Also known as kan, nptII. Experimental evidence at protein level: Swiss-Prot protein existence level 1. Resistance to kanamycin, neomycin, paromomycin, ribostamycin, butirosin and gentamicin B. From Klebsiella pneumoniae.
   5135..5293    +  CDS            ble (fragment): BLE_KLEPN - Experimental evidence at protein level: Swiss-Prot protein existence level 1. Binding protein with a strong affinity to the bleomycin family of antibiotics. Binds to CL990; an antimitotic-antibiotic compound. From Klebsiella pneumoniae.
   5288..5409    +  polyA_signal   SV40 poly(A) signal: SV40 polyadenylation signal
   5482..5498    -  protein_bind   lac operator: The lac repressor binds to the lac operator to inhibit transcription in E. coli. This inhibition can be relieved by adding lactose or isopropyl-β-D-thiogalactopyranoside (IPTG). lac repressor encoded by lacI
   5506..5536    -  promoter       lac promoter: promoter for the E. coli lac operon
   5551..5572    -  protein_bind   CAP binding site: CAP binding activates transcription in the presence of cAMP. E. coli catabolite activator protein
   5585..5677    -  CDS            lacI (fragment): lac repressor; lacI; The lac repressor binds to the lac operator to inhibit transcription in E. coli. This inhibition can be relieved by adding lactose or isopropyl-β-D-thiogalactopyranoside (IPTG).
   5860..6448    -  rep_origin     ori: high-copy-number ColE1/pMB1/pBR322/pUC origin of replication
   6619..7479    -  CDS            AmpR: β-lactamase; bla; confers resistance to ampicillin, carbenicillin, and related antibiotics
   7480..7584    -  promoter       AmpR promoter: bla
>Addgene plasmid #223534 | pCHMP4B-NS3-Blue | addgene full sequence | sequence record 443365 | Addgene NGS Result
GACGGATCGGGAGATCTCCCGATCCCCTATGGTGCACTCTCAGTACAATCTGCTCTGATGCCGCATAGTT
AAGCCAGTATCTGCTCCCTGCTTGTGTGTTGGAGGTCGCTGAGTAGTGCGCGAGCAAAATTTAAGCTACA
ACAAGGCAAGGCTTGACCGACAATTGCATGAAGAATCTGCTTAGGGTTAGGCGTTTTGCGCTGCTTCGCG
ATGTACGGGCCAGATATACGCGTTGACATTGATTATTGACTAGTTATTAATAGTAATCAATTACGGGGTC
ATTAGTTCATAGCCCATATATGGAGTTCCGCGTTACATAACTTACGGTAAATGGCCCGCCTGGCTGACCG
CCCAACGACCCCCGCCCATTGACGTCAATAATGACGTATGTTCCCATAGTAACGCCAATAGGGACTTTCC
ATTGACGTCAATGGGTGGAGTATTTACGGTAAACTGCCCACTTGGCAGTACATCAAGTGTATCATATGCC
AAGTACGCCCCCTATTGACGTCAATGACGGTAAATGGCCCGCCTGGCATTATGCCCAGTACATGACCTTA
TGGGACTTTCCTACTTGGCAGTACATCTACGTATTAGTCATCGCTATTACCATGGTGATGCGGTTTTGGC
AGTACATCAATGGGCGTGGATAGCGGTTTGACTCACGGGGATTTCCAAGTCTCCACCCCATTGACGTCAA
TGGGAGTTTGTTTTGGCACCAAAATCAACGGGACTTTCCAAAATGTCGTAACAACTCCGCCCCATTGACG
CAAATGGGCGGTAGGCGTGTACGGTGGGAGGTCTATATAAGCAGAGCTCTCTGGCTAACTAGAGAACCCA
CTGCTTACTGGCTTATCGAAATTAATACGACTCACTATAGGGAGACCCAAGCTGGCTAGCGTTTAAACTT
AAGCTTATGAGCGTGTTCGGCAAGCTGTTCGGAGCCGGCGGAGGAAAAGCTGGAAAAGGCGGACCTACAC
CTCAAGAGGCCATCCAGAGACTGCGGGACACCGAGGAAATGCTGAGCAAGAAGCAAGAGTTCCTCGAGAA
GAAGATCGAGCAAGAGCTGACCGCCGCCAAGAAGCACGGCACCAAGAACAAAAGAGCCGCTCTGCAGGCC
CTGAAGCGGAAGAAGAGATACGAGAAGCAGCTGGCCCAGATCGACGGCACCCTGAGCACAATCGAGTTCC
AGAGAGAGGCCCTGGAAAACGCCAACACCAACACCGAGGTGCTGAAGAACATGGGCTATGCCGCCAAGGC
CATGAAGGCCGCTCACGACAACATGGACATCGACAAGGTGGACGAGCTGATGCAGGATATCGCCGACCAG
CAAGAACTGGCCGAAGAGATCAGCACCGCCATCTCTAAGCCTGTCGGCTTCGGCGAAGAGTTCGACGAGG
ATGAGCTGATGGCCGAGCTGGAAGAACTGGAACAAGAGGAACTGGATAAGAACCTGCTGGAAATCAGCGG
CCCTGAGACAGTGCCCCTGCCTAATGTGCCTTCTATCGCCCTGCCTAGCAAGCCTGCCAAGAAGAAAGAG
GAAGAGGACGACGACATGAAGGAACTCGAGAACTGGGCCGGCTCTATGGGCGGCTCTACAGGCAATTGGA
GCCATCCTCAGTTCGAGAAAGGCAGCGGCAGCTGTCAAGAGTTTGATGAGATGGAAGAGTGCAGCCAGCA
TCTGCCTGGCGCTGGATCTTCTGGCGGATCTCACATGGCCAGCATGAAGAAAAAGGGCAGCGTGGTCATC
GTGGGCAGAATCAACCTGAGCGGCGATACCGCCTACGCTCAGCAGACAAGAGGCGAGGAAGGCTGCCAAG
AGACAAGCCAGACCGGCAGAGACAAGAACCAGGTGGAAGGCGAGGTGCAGATCGTGTCTACAGCTACCCA
GACCTTCCTGGCCACCAGCATCAATGGCGTGCTGTGGACAGTGTATCACGGCGCTGGCACCAGGACAATC
GCCTCTCCAAAAGGCCCCGTGACACAGATGTACACCAATGTGGACAAAGATCTGGTGGGTTGGCAGGCAC
CGCAAGGCAGCCGTAGCCTGACGCCGTGCACCTGTGGCAGTTCCGATCTGTATCTGGTTACCCGCCATGC
GGACGTGATTCCGGTTCGTCGCCGTGGCGATAGTCGTGGTTCCCTGCTGTCACCGCGCCCGATCTCGTAC
CTGAAAGGTTCATCGGGTGGTCCGCTGCTGTGCCCGGCAGGTCACGCAGTTGGTATTTTTCGTGCAGCAG
TCAGCACCCGCGGCGTGGCTAAAGCGGTTGATTTCATCCCGGTGGAATCCCTGGAAACCACGATGCGTTC
TGGCAGCGGCGACTACAAAGACGATGATGATAAATCCTCCGGCTCCGGCAGCGCTCCGGACTCAGATCTC
GAGCTCAAGCTTCGAATTCTGCAGTCGACGGTACCGCGGGCCCGGGATCCACCGGTCGCCACCATGGTGA
GCAAGGGCGAGGAGCTGTTCACCGGGGTGGTGCCCATCCTGGTCGAGCTGGACGGCGACGTAAACGGCCA
CAAGTTCAGCGTGTCCGGCGAGGGCGAGGGCGATGCCACCTACGGCAAGCTGACCCTGAAGTTCATCTGC
ACCACCGGCAAGCTGCCCGTGCCCTGGCCCACCCTCGTGACCACCCTGTCCTGGGGCGTGCAGTGCTTCG
CCCGCTACCCCGACCACATGAAGCAGCACGACTTCTTCAAGTCCGCCATGCCCGAAGGCTACGTCCAGGA
GCGCACCATCTTCTTCAAGGACGACGGCAACTACAAGACCCGCGCCGAGGTGAAGTTCGAGGGCGACACC
CTGGTGAACCGCATCGAGCTGAAGGGCATCGACTTCAAGGAGGACGGCAACATCCTGGGGCACAAGCTGG
AGTACAACTACTTTAGCGACAACGTCTATATCACCGCCGACAAGCAGAAGAACGGCATCAAGGCCAACTT
CAAGATCCGCCACAACATCGAGGACGGCGGCGTGCAGCTCGCCGACCACTACCAGCAGAACACCCCCATC
GGCGACGGCCCCGTGCTGCTGCCCGACAACCACTACCTGAGCACCCAGTCCAAGCTGAGCAAAGACCCCA
ACGAGAAGCGCGATCACATGGTCCTGCTGGAGTTCGTGACCGCCGCCGGGATCACTCTCGGCATGGACGA
GCTGTACAAGTAAGCGGCCGCGACTCTAGAGGGCCCGTTTAAACCCGCTGATCAGCCTCGACTGTGCCTT
CTAGTTGCCAGCCATCTGTTGTTTGCCCCTCCCCCGTGCCTTCCTTGACCCTGGAAGGTGCCACTCCCAC
TGTCCTTTCCTAATAAAATGAGGAAATTGCATCGCATTGTCTGAGTAGGTGTCATTCTATTCTGGGGGGT
GGGGTGGGGCAGGACAGCAAGGGGGAGGATTGGGAAGACAATAGCAGGCATGCTGGGGATGCGGTGGGCT
CTATGGCTTCTGAGGCGGAAAGAACCAGCTGGGGCTCTAGGGGGTATCCCC
[124 nt withheld, positions 3482-3605]
C
[91 nt withheld, positions 3607-3697]
A
[49 nt withheld, positions 3699-3747]
CCTTTGACGTTGGAGTCCACGTTCTTT
[37 nt withheld, positions 3775-3811]
ACCCTATCTCGGTCTATTCTTTTGATTTATAAGGGATTTTGCCGATTTCGGCCTATTGGTTAAAAAATGA
GCTGATTTAACAAAAATTTAACGCGAATTAATTCTGTGGAATGTGTGTCAGTTAGGGTGTGGAAAGTCCC
CAGGCTCCCCAGCAGGCAGAAGTATGCAAAGCATGCATCTCAATTAGTCAGCAACCAGGTGTGGAAAGTC
CCCAGGCTCCCCAGCAGGCAGAAGTATGCAAAGCATGCATCTCAATTAGTCAGCAACCATAGTCCCGCCC
CTAACTCCGCCCATCCCGCCCCTAACTCCGCCCAGTTCCGCCCATTCTCCGCCCCATGGCTGACTAATTT
TTTTTATTTATGCAGAGGCCGAGGCCGCCTCTGCCTCTGAGCTATTCCAGAAGTAGTGAGGAGGCTTTTT
TGGAGGCCTAGGCTTTTGCAAAAAGCTCCCGGGAGCTTGTATATCCATTTTCGGATCTGATCAAGAGACA
GGATGAGGATCGTTTCGCATGATTGAACAAGATGGATTGCACGCAGGTTCTCCGGCCGCTTGGGTGGAGA
GGCTATTCGGCTATGACTGGGCACAACAGACAATCGGCTGCTCTGATGCCGCCGTGTTCCGGCTGTCAGC
GCAGGGGCGCCCGGTTCTTTTTGTCAAGACCGACCTGTCCGGTGCCCTGAATGAACTGCAGGACGAGGCA
GCGCGGCTATCGTGGCTGGCCACGACGGGCGTTCCTTGCGCAGCTGTGCTCGACGTTGTCACTGAAGCGG
GAAGGGACTGGCTGCTATTGGGCGAAGTGCCGGGGCAGGATCTCCTGTCATCTCACCTTGCTCCTGCCGA
GAAAGTATCCATCATGGCTGATGCAATGCGGCGGCTGCATACGCTTGATCCGGCTACCTGCCCATTCGAC
CACCAAGCGAAACATCGCATCGAGCGAGCACGTACTCGGATGGAAGCCGGTCTTGTCGATCAGGATGATC
TGGACGAAGAGCATCAGGGGCTCGCGCCAGCCGAACTGTTCGCCAGGCTCAAGGCGCGCATGCCCGACGG
CGAGGATCTCGTCGTGACCCATGGCGATGCCTGCTTGCCGAATATCATGGTGGAAAATGGCCGCTTTTCT
GGATTCATCGACTGTGGCCGGCTGGGTGTGGCGGACCGCTATCAGGACATAGCGTTGGCTACCCGTGATA
TTGCTGAAGAGCTTGGCGGCGAATGGGCTGACCGCTTCCTCGTGCTTTACGGTATCGCCGCTCCCGATTC
GCAGCGCATCGCCTTCTATCGCCTTCTTGACGAGTTCTTCTGAGCGGGACTCTGGGGTTCGAAATGACCG
ACCAAGCGACGCCCAACCTGCCATCACGAGATTTCGATTCCACCGCCGCCTTCTATGAAAGGTTGGGCTT
CGGAATCGTTTTCCGGGACGCCGGCTGGATGATCCTCCAGCGCGGGGATCTCATGCTGGAGTTCTTCGCC
CACCCCAACTTGTTTATTGCAGCTTATAATGGTTACAAATAAAGCAATAGCATCACAAATTTCACAAATA
AAGCATTTTTTTCACTGCATTCTAGTTGTGGTTTGTCCAAACTCATCAATGTATCTTATCATGTCTGTAT
ACCGTCGACCTCTAGCTAGAGCTTGGCGTAATCATGGTCATAGCTGTTTCCTGTGTGAAATTGTTATCCG
CTCACAATTCCACACAACATACGAGCCGGAAGCATAAAGTGTAAAGCCTGGGGTGCCTAATGAGTGAGCT
AACTCACATTAATTGCGTTGCGCTCACTGCCCGCTTTCCAGTCGGGAAACCTGTCGTGCCAGCTGCATTA
ATGAATCGGCCAACGCGCGGGGAGAGGCGGTTTGCGTATTGGGCGCTCTTCCGCTTCCTCGCTCACTGAC
TCGCTGCGCTCGGTCGTTCGGCTGCGGCGAGCGGTATCAGCTCACTCAAAGGCGGTAATACGGTTATCCA
CAGAATCAGGGGATAACGCAGGAAAGAACATGTGAGCAAAAGGCCAGCAAAAGGCCAGGAACCGTAAAAA
GGCCGCGTTGCTGGCGTTTTTCCATAGGCTCCGCCCCCCTGACGAGCATCACAAAAATCGACGCTCAAGT
CAGAGGTGGCGAAACCCGACAGGACTATAAAGATACCAGGCGTTTCCCCCTGGAAGCTCCCTCGTGCGCT
CTCCTGTTCCGACCCTGCCGCTTACCGGATACCTGTCCGCCTTTCTCCCTTCGGGAAGCGTGGCGCTTTC
TCATAGCTCACGCTGTAGGTATCTCAGTTCGGTGTAGGTCGTTCGCTCCAAGCTGGGCTGTGTGCACGAA
CCCCCCGTTCAGCCCGACCGCTGCGCCTTATCCGGTAACTATCGTCTTGAGTCCAACCCGGTAAGACACG
ACTTATCGCCACTGGCAGCAGCCACTGGTAACAGGATTAGCAGAGCGAGGTATGTAGGCGGTGCTACAGA
GTTCTTGAAGTGGTGGCCTAACTACGGCTACACTAGAAGAACAGTATTTGGTATCTGCGCTCTGCTGAAG
CCAGTTACCTTCGGAAAAAGAGTTGGTAGCTCTTGATCCGGCAAACAAACCACCGCTGGTAGCGGTGGTT
TTTTTGTTTGCAAGCAGCAGATTACGCGCAGAAAAAAAGGATCTCAAGAAGATCCTTTGATCTTTTCTAC
GGGGTCTGACGCTCAGTGGAACGAAAACTCACGTTAAGGGATTTTGGTCATGAGATTATCAAAAAGGATC
TTCACCTAGATCCTTTTAAATTAAAAATGAAGTTTTAAATCAATCTAAAGTATATATGAGTAAACTTGGT
CTGACAGTTACCAATGCTTAATCAGTGAGGCACCTATCTCAGCGATCTGTCTATTTCGTTCATCCATAGT
TGCCTGACTCCCCGTCGTGTAGATAACTACGATACGGGAGGGCTTACCATCTGGCCCCAGTGCTGCAATG
ATACCGCGAGACCCACGCTCACCGGCTCCAGATTTATCAGCAATAAACCAGCCAGCCGGAAGGGCCGAGC
GCAGAAGTGGTCCTGCAACTTTATCCGCCTCCATCCAGTCTATTAATTGTTGCCGGGAAGCTAGAGTAAG
TAGTTCGCCAGTTAATAGTTTGCGCAACGTTGTTGCCATTGCTACAGGCATCGTGGTGTCACGCTCGTCG
TTTGGTATGGCTTCATTCAGCTCCGGTTCCCAACGATCAAGGCGAGTTACATGATCCCCCATGTTGTGCA
AAAAAGCGGTTAGCTCCTTCGGTCCTCCGATCGTTGTCAGAAGTAAGTTGGCCGCAGTGTTATCACTCAT
GGTTATGGCAGCACTGCATAATTCTCTTACTGTCATGCCATCCGTAAGATGCTTTTCTGTGACTGGTGAG
TACTCAACCAAGTCATTCTGAGAATAGTGTATGCGGCGACCGAGTTGCTCTTGCCCGGCGTCAATACGGG
ATAATACCGCGCCACATAGCAGAACTTTAAAAGTGCTCATCATTGGAAAACGTTCTTCGGGGCGAAAACT
CTCAAGGATCTTACCGCTGTTGAGATCCAGTTCGATGTAACCCACTCGTGCACCCAACTGATCTTCAGCA
TCTTTTACTTTCACCAGCGTTTCTGGGTGAGCAAAAACAGGAAGGCAAAATGCCGCAAAAAAGGGAATAA
GGGCGACACGGAAATGTTGAATACTCATACTCTTCCTTTTTCAATATTATTGAAGCATTTATCAGGGTTA
TTGTCTCATGAGCGGATACATATTTGAATGTATTTAGAAAAATAAACAAATAGGGGTTCCGCGCACATTT
CCCCGAAAAGTGCCACCTGACGTC
